Addgene plasmid #116158: pHAGE-BRAF-G563D
Purpose: Lentiviral expression of BRAF G563D
Depositing lab: Gordon Mills & Kenneth Scott. Depositing organization: Baylor College of Medicine. Publication: Systematic Functional Annotation of Somatic Mutations in Cancer. Ng PK, Li J, Jeong KJ, Shao S, Chen H, Tsang YH, Sengupta S, Wang Z, Bhavana VH, Tran R, Soewito S, Minussi DC, Moreno D, Kong K, Dogruluk T, Lu H, Gao J, Tokheim C, Zhou DC, Johnson AM, Zeng J, Ip CKM, Ju Z, Wester M, Yu S, Li Y, Vellano CP, Schultz N, Karchin R, Ding L, Lu Y, Cheung LWT, Chen K, Shaw KR, Meric-Bernstam F, Scott KL, Yi S, Sahni N, Liang H, Mills GB. Cancer Cell. 2018 Mar 12;33(3):450-462.e10. doi: 10.1016/j.ccell.2018.01.021. PubMed 29533785.
Backbone
  Vector backbone: pHAGE
  Vector type: Lentiviral
Growth in bacteria
  Bacterial resistance: Ampicillin, 100 μg/mL
  Growth temperature: 37°C
  Growth strain: Stbl3
  Copy number: High Copy
Gene/Insert
  Gene/Insert name: BRAF
  Species: H. sapiens (human)
  Mutation: G563D
  Entrez Gene: BRAF (a.k.a. B-RAF1, B-raf, BRAF-1, BRAF1, NS7, RAFB1)
  Cloning method: Gateway Cloning
Terms and licenses: Academic/Nonprofit Terms; Industry Terms: Not Available to Industry
How to cite: pHAGE-BRAF-G563D was a gift from Gordon Mills & Kenneth Scott (Addgene plasmid # 116158 ; http://n2t.net/addgene:116158 ; RRID:Addgene_116158)
