[The description below was written by a language model from this plasmid's Addgene catalogue record and pLannotate feature annotations shown in this document.]
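Description:
pHAGE-BRAF-G563D is an HIV-1-based lentiviral expression plasmid of about 10.8 kb that carries human BRAF with the G563D point mutation in the pHAGE backbone. In bacteria it is maintained through a high-copy ColE1/pUC-type origin and selected with ampicillin via the β-lactamase gene. The viral portion comprises a truncated 5' LTR, the Ψ packaging signal with an adjoining gag fragment, the Rev response element, the cPPT/CTS and a self-inactivating ΔU3 3' LTR. These elements allow the RNA genome to be packaged when the necessary viral proteins are supplied from separate sources. After integration, the provirus has no active LTR promoter.

The BRAF open reading frame was introduced by Gateway recombination and sits between attB1 and attB2 sites directly downstream of the strong constitutive EF-1α promoter. Further downstream, an EMCV IRES precedes a puromycin N-acetyltransferase gene, so the kinase and the selection marker are translated from one bicistronic transcript and transduced mammalian cells can be enriched with puromycin. A WPRE ahead of the 3' LTR enhances transcript stability and expression. A V5 epitope sequence is annotated after attB2, separated from the insert by T3 and T7 promoter sequences and an attB4 fragment. The record does not say whether it is fused in frame to BRAF, so tagging should not be assumed. Small lac, SV40 and nef fragments are backbone remnants.

BRAF encodes a kinase that phosphorylates MAP2K1 and activates the MAP kinase pathway. The construct is intended for stable lentiviral expression of this variant and derives from a systematic effort to functionally annotate somatic mutations found in cancer.
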