Features (pLannotate 1.2.2; 30 found; start..end, strand, type, name):
     48..1226    +  promoter       EF-1α promoter: strong constitutive promoter for human elongation factor EF-1α
   1247..1267    +  protein_bind   attB1: mutant version of attB; core recombination site for the Gateway® BP reaction BP Clonase™
   1273..3570    +  CDS            BRAF: BRAF_HUMAN - Also known as BRAF1, RAFB1. Experimental evidence at protein level: Swiss-Prot protein existence level 1. Protein kinase involved in the transduction of mitogenic signals from the cell membrane to the nucleus (Probable). Phosphorylates MAP2K1, and thereby activates the MAP kinase signal transduction pathway (PubMed:21441910, PubMed:29433126). May play a role in the postsynaptic responses of hippocampal neurons (PubMed:1508179). From Homo sapiens (Human).
   3575..3599    -  protein_bind   attB2: mutant version of attB; recombination site for the Gateway® BP reaction BP Clonase™
   3607..3625    +  promoter       T3 promoter: promoter for bacteriophage T3 RNA polymerase
   3651..3669    -  promoter       T7 promoter: promoter for bacteriophage T7 RNA polymerase
   3675..3693    -  protein_bind   attB4 (fragment): mutant version of attB; core recombination site for the Gateway® BP reaction BP Clonase™
   3749..3790    +  CDS            V5 tag: epitope tag from simian virus 5
   3916..4378    +  misc_feature   IRES: internal ribosome entry site (IRES) of the encephalomyocarditis virus (EMCV)
   4392..4989    +  CDS            PuroR (fragment): puromycin N-acetyltransferase; pac from Streptomyces; confers resistance to puromycin
   5005..5593    +  misc_feature   WPRE: woodchuck hepatitis virus posttranscriptional regulatory element
   5601..5666    +  CDS            nef (fragment): NEF_HV1Z2 - Experimental evidence at protein level: Swiss-Prot protein existence level 1. Extracellular Nef protein targets CD4(+) T-lymphocytes for apoptosis by interacting with CXCR4 surface receptors. From Human immunodeficiency virus type 1 group M subtype D (isolate Z2/CDC-Z34) (HIV-1).
   5668..5901    +  LTR            3' LTR (ΔU3): self-inactivating 3' long terminal repeat (LTR) from HIV-1
   6106..6210    +  promoter       AmpR promoter: bla
   6211..7071    +  CDS            AmpR: β-lactamase; bla; confers resistance to ampicillin, carbenicillin, and related antibiotics
   7242..7830    +  rep_origin     ori: high-copy-number ColE1/pMB1/pBR322/pUC origin of replication
   8013..8067    +  CDS            lacI (fragment): lac repressor; lacI; The lac repressor binds to the lac operator to inhibit transcription in E. coli. This inhibition can be relieved by adding lactose or isopropyl-β-D-thiogalactopyranoside (IPTG).
   8073..8166    +  rep_origin     SV40 ori (fragment): SV40 origin of replication
   8191..8228    +  CDS            lacI (fragment): lac repressor; lacI; The lac repressor binds to the lac operator to inhibit transcription in E. coli. This inhibition can be relieved by adding lactose or isopropyl-β-D-thiogalactopyranoside (IPTG).
   8241..8262    +  protein_bind   CAP binding site: CAP binding activates transcription in the presence of cAMP. E. coli catabolite activator protein
   8277..8307    +  promoter       lac promoter: promoter for the E. coli lac operon
   8311..8333    +  protein_bind   lac operator (fragment): The lac repressor binds to the lac operator to inhibit transcription in E. coli. This inhibition can be relieved by adding lactose or isopropyl-β-D-thiogalactopyranoside (IPTG). lac repressor encoded by lacI
   8365..8448    +  polyA_signal   SV40 poly(A) signal (fragment): SV40 polyadenylation signal
   8615..8944    +  CDS            nef (fragment): NEF_HV1BR - Experimental evidence at protein level: Swiss-Prot protein existence level 1. Extracellular Nef protein targets CD4(+) T-lymphocytes for apoptosis by interacting with CXCR4 surface receptors (PubMed:14990729). From Human immunodeficiency virus type 1 group M subtype B (isolate BRU/LAI) (HIV-1).
   8992..9249    +  LTR            5' LTR (truncated): truncated 5' long terminal repeat (LTR) from HIV-1
   9296..9421    +  misc_feature   HIV-1 Ψ: packaging signal of human immunodeficiency virus type 1
   9405..9743    +  CDS            HIV-1 gag (fragment): gag protein from human immunodeficiency virus 1; gag
   9918..10151   +  misc_feature   RRE: The Rev response element (RRE) of HIV-1 allows for Rev-dependent mRNA export from the nucleus to the cytoplasm.
  10528..10628   +  CDS            Rev (fragment): human immunodeficiency virus 1 (HIV-1) Rev protein; rev; enhances nuclear export of unspliced and incompletely spliced viral mRNAs
  10673..10790   +  misc_feature   cPPT/CTS: central polypurine tract and central termination sequence of HIV-1
>Addgene plasmid #116158 | pHAGE-BRAF-G563D | addgene full sequence | sequence record 250613 | Addgene NGS Result
CGGGTTTATTACAGGGACAGCAGAGATCCAGTTTGGACTAGTCGTGAGGCTCCGGTGCCCGTCAGTGGGC
AGAGCGCACATCGCCCACAGTCCCCGAGAAGTTGGGGGGAGGGGTCGGCAATTGAACCGGTGCCTAGAGA
AGGTGGCGCGGGGTAAACTGGGAAAGTGATGTCGTGTACTGGCTCCGCCTTTTTCCCGAGGGTGGGGGAG
AACCGTATATAAGTGCAGTAGTCGCCGTGAACGTTCTTTTTCGCAACGGGTTTGCCGCCAGAACACAGGT
AAGTGCCGTGTGTGGTTCCCGCGGGCCTGGCCTCTTTACGGGTTATGGCCCTTGCGTGCCTTGAATTACT
TCCACCTGGCTGCAGTACGTGATTCTTGATCCCGAGCTTCGGGTTGGAAGTGGGTGGGAGAGTTCGAGGC
CTTGCGCTTAAGGAGCCCCTTCGCCTCGTGCTTGAGTTGAGGCCTGGCCTGGGCGCTGGGGCCGCCGCGT
GCGAATCTGGTGGCACCTTCGCGCCTGTCTCGCTGCTTTCGATAAGTCTCTAGCCATTTAAAATTTTTGA
TGACCTGCTGCGACGCTTTTTTTCTGGCAAGATAGTCTTGTAAATGCGGGCCAAGATCTGCACACTGGTA
TTTCGGTTTTTGGGGCCGCGGGCGGCGACGGGGCCCGTGCGTCCCAGCGCACATGTTCGGCGAGGCGGGG
CCTGCGAGCGCGGCCACCGAGAATCGGACGGGGGTAGTCTCAAGCTGGCCGGCCTGCTCTGGTGCCTGGC
CTCGCGCCGCCGTGTATCGCCCCGCCCTGGGCGGCAAGGCTGGCCCGGTCGGCACCAGTTGCGTGAGCGG
AAAGATGGCCGCTTCCCGGCCCTGCTGCAGGGAGCTCAAAATGGAGGACGCGGCGCTCGGGAGAGCGGGC
GGGTGAGTCACCCACACAAAGGAAAAGGGCCTTTCCGTCCTCAGCCGTCGCTTCATGTGACTCCACGGAG
TACCGGGCGCCGTCCAGGCACCTCGATTAGTTCTCGAGCTTTTGGAGTACGTCGTCTTTAGGTTGGGGGG
AGGGGTTTTATGCGATGGAGTTTCCCCACACTGAGTGGGTGGAGACTGAAGTTAGGCCAGCTTGGCACTT
GATGTAATTCTCCTTGGAATTTGCCCTTTTTGAGTTTGGATCTTGGTTCATTCTCAAGCCTCAGACAGTG
GTTCAAAGTTTTTTTCTTCCATTTCAGGTGTCGTGAAGCGGCCCTGCAGATATCAACAAGTTTGTACAAA
AAAGCAGGCACCATGGCGGCGCTGAGCGGTGGCGGTGGTGGCGGCGCGGAGCCGGGCCAGGCTCTGTTCA
ACGGGGACATGGAGCCCGAGGCCGGCGCCGGCGCCGGCGCCGCGGCCTCTTCGGCTGCGGACCCTGCCAT
TCCGGAGGAGGTGTGGAATATCAAACAAATGATTAAGTTGACACAGGAACATATAGAGGCCCTATTGGAC
AAATTTGGTGGGGAGCATAATCCACCATCAATATATCTGGAGGCCTATGAAGAATACACCAGCAAGCTAG
ATGCACTCCAACAAAGAGAACAACAGTTATTGGAATCTCTGGGGAACGGAACTGATTTTTCTGTTTCTAG
CTCTGCATCAATGGATACCGTTACATCTTCTTCCTCTTCTAGCCTTTCAGTGCTACCTTCATCTCTTTCA
GTTTTTCAAAATCCCACAGATGTGGCACGGAGCAACCCCAAGTCACCACAAAAACCTATCGTTAGAGTCT
TCCTGCCCAACAAACAGAGGACAGTGGTACCTGCAAGGTGTGGAGTTACAGTCCGAGACAGTCTAAAGAA
AGCACTGATGATGAGAGGTCTAATCCCAGAGTGCTGTGCTGTTTACAGAATTCAGGATGGAGAGAAGAAA
CCAATTGGTTGGGACACTGATATTTCCTGGCTTACTGGAGAAGAATTGCATGTGGAAGTGTTGGAGAATG
TTCCACTTACAACACACAACTTTGTACGAAAAACGTTTTTCACCTTAGCATTTTGTGACTTTTGTCGAAA
GCTGCTTTTCCAGGGTTTCCGCTGTCAAACATGTGGTTATAAATTTCACCAGCGTTGTAGTACAGAAGTT
CCACTGATGTGTGTTAATTATGACCAACTTGATTTGCTGTTTGTCTCCAAGTTCTTTGAACACCACCCAA
TACCACAGGAAGAGGCGTCCTTAGCAGAGACTGCCCTAACATCTGGATCATCCCCTTCCGCACCCGCCTC
GGACTCTATTGGGCCCCAAATTCTCACCAGTCCGTCTCCTTCAAAATCCATTCCAATTCCACAGCCCTTC
CGACCAGCAGATGAAGATCATCGAAATCAATTTGGGCAACGAGACCGATCCTCATCAGCTCCCAATGTGC
ATATAAACACAATAGAACCTGTCAATATTGATGACTTGATTAGAGACCAAGGATTTCGTGGTGATGGAGG
ATCAACCACAGGTTTGTCTGCTACCCCCCCTGCCTCATTACCTGGCTCACTAACTAACGTGAAAGCCTTA
CAGAAATCTCCAGGACCTCAGCGAGAAAGGAAGTCATCTTCATCCTCAGAAGACAGGAATCGAATGAAAA
CACTTGGTAGACGGGACTCGAGTGATGATTGGGAGATTCCTGATGGGCAGATTACAGTGGGACAAAGAAT
TGGATCTGGATCATTTGGAACAGTCTACAAGGGAAAGTGGCATGGTGATGTGGCAGTGAAAATGTTGAAT
GTGACAGCACCTACACCTCAGCAGTTACAAGCCTTCAAAAATGAAGTAGGAGTACTCAGGAAAACACGAC
ATGTGAATATCCTACTCTTCATGGGCTATTCCACAAAGCCACAACTGGCTATTGTTACCCAGTGGTGTGA
GGGCTCCAGCTTGTATCACCATCTCCATATCATTGAGACCAAATTTGAGATGATCAAACTTATAGATATT
GCACGACAGACTGCACAGGACATGGATTACTTACACGCCAAGTCAATCATCCACAGAGACCTCAAGAGTA
ATAATATATTTCTTCATGAAGACCTCACAGTAAAAATAGGTGATTTTGGTCTAGCTACAGTGAAATCTCG
ATGGAGTGGGTCCCATCAGTTTGAACAGTTGTCTGGATCCATTTTGTGGATGGCACCAGAAGTCATCAGA
ATGCAAGATAAAAATCCATACAGCTTTCAGTCAGATGTATATGCATTTGGAATTGTTCTGTATGAATTGA
TGACTGGACAGTTACCTTATTCAAACATCAACAACAGGGACCAGATAATTTTTATGGTGGGACGAGGATA
CCTGTCTCCAGATCTCAGTAAGGTACGGAGTAACTGTCCAAAAGCCATGAAGAGATTAATGGCAGAGTGC
CTCAAAAAGAAAAGAGATGAGAGACCACTCTTTCCCCAAATTCTCGCCTCTATTGAGCTGCTGGCCCGCT
CATTGCCAAAAATTCACCGCAGTGCATCAGAACCCTCCTTGAATCGGGCTGGTTTCCAAACAGAGGATTT
TAGTCTATATGCTTGTGCTTCTCCAAAAACACCCATCCAGGCAGGGGGATATGGTGCGTTTCCTGTCCAC
TAGAACCCAGCTTTCTTGTACAAAGTGGTGATATCCAATTAACCCTCACTAAAGGAAAGAATTAGTATGA
TAGATGAGACCCTATAGTGAGTCGTATTACCACCCAACTTTTCTATACAAAGTGGTTGATATCCAGCACA
GTGGCGGCCGCTCGAGTCTAGAGGGCCCGCGGTTCGAAGGTAAGCCTATCCCTAACCCTCTCCTCGGTCT
CGATTCTACGCGTACCGGTTAGTAATGAGATCCCTCCCCCCCCCCTAACGTTACTGGCCGAAGCCGCTTG
GAATAAGGCCGGTGTGCGTTTGTCTATATGTTATTTTCCACCATATTGCCGTCTTTTGGCAATGTGAGGG
CCCGGAAACCTGGCCCTGTCTTCTTGACGAGCATTCCTAGGGGTCTTTCCCCTCTCGCCAAAGGAATGCA
AGGTCTGTTGAATGTCGTGAAGGAAGCAGTTCCTCTGGAAGCTTCTTGAAGACAAACAACGTCTGTAGCG
ACCCTTTGCAGGCAGCGGAACCCCCCACCTGGCGACAGGTGCCTCTGCGGCCAAAAGCCACGTGTATAAG
ATACACCTGCAAAGGCGGCACAACCCCAGTGCCACGTTGTGAGTTGGATAGTTGTGGAAAGAGTCAAATG
GCTCTCCTCAAGCGTATTCAACAAGGGGCTGAAGGATGCCCAGAAGGTACCCCATTGTATGGGATCTGAT
CTGGGGCCTCGGTGCACATGCTTTACATGTGTTTAGTCGAGGTTAAAAAAACGTCTAGGCCCCCCGAACC
ACGGGGACGTGGTTTTCCTTTGAAAAACACGATGATAATATGGCCACACATATGACCGAGTACAAGCCCA
CGGTGCGCCTCGCCACCCGCGACGACGTCCCCAGGGCCGTACGCACCCTCGCCGCCGCGTTCGCCGACTA
CCCCGCCACGCGCCACACCGTCGATCCGGACCGCCACATCGAGCGGGTCACCGAGCTGCAAGAACTCTTC
CTCACGCGCGTCGGGCTCGACATCGGCAAGGTGTGGGTCGCGGACGACGGCGCCGCGGTGGCGGTCTGGA
CCACGCCGGAGAGCGTCGAAGCGGGGGCGGTGTTCGCCGAGATCGGCCCGCGCATGGCCGAGTTGAGCGG
TTCCCGGCTGGCCGCGCAGCAACAGATGGAAGGCCTCCTGGCGCCGCACCGGCCCAAGGAGCCCGCGTGG
TTCCTGGCCACCGTCGGCGTCTCGCCCGACCACCAGGGCAAGGGTCTGGGCAGCGCCGTCGTGCTCCCCG
GAGTGGAGGCGGCCGAGCGCGCCGGGGTGCCCGCCTTCCTGGAGACCTCCGCGCCCCGCAACCTCCCCTT
CTACGAGCGGCTCGGCTTCACCGTCACCGCCGACGTCGAGGTGCCCGAAGGACCGCGCACCTGGTGCATG
ACCCGCAAGCCCGGTGCCTAAATCGATAGATCCTAATCAACCTCTGGATTACAAAATTTGTGAAAGATTG
ACTGGTATTCTTAACTATGTTGCTCCTTTTACGCTATGTGGATACGCTGCTTTAATGCCTTTGTATCATG
CTATTGCTTCCCGTATGGCTTTCATTTTCTCCTCCTTGTATAAATCCTGGTTGCTGTCTCTTTATGAGGA
GTTGTGGCCCGTTGTCAGGCAACGTGGCGTGGTGTGCACTGTGTTTGCTGACGCAACCCCCACTGGTTGG
GGCATTGCCACCACCTGTCAGCTCCTTTCCGGGACTTTCGCTTTCCCCCTCCCTATTGCCACGGCGGAAC
TCATCGCCGCCTGCCTTGCCCGCTGCTGGACAGGGGCTCGGCTGTTGGGCACTGACAATTCCGTGGTGTT
GTCGGGGAAATCATCGTCCTTTCCTTGGCTGCTCGCCTGTGTTGCCACCTGGATTCTGCGCGGGACGTCC
TTCTGCTACGTCCCTTCGGCCCTCAATCCAGCGGACCTTCCTTCCCGCGGCCTGCTGCCGGCTCTGCGGC
CTCTTCCGCGTCTTCGCCTTCGCCCTCAGACGAGTCGGATCTCCCTTTGGGCCGCCTCCCCGCCTGAGAT
CCTTTAAGACCAATGACTTACAAGGCAGCTGTAGATCTTAGCCACTTTTTAAAAGAAAAGGGGGGACTGG
AAGGGCTAATTCACTCCCAACGAAGACAAGATCTGCTTTTTGCTTGTACTGGGTCTCTCTGGTTAGACCA
GATCTGAGCCTGGGAGCTCTCTGGCTAACTAGGGAACCCACTGCTTAAGCCTCAATAAAGCTTGCCTTGA
GTGCTTCAAGTAGTGTGTGCCCGTCTGTTGTGTGACTCTGGTAACTAGAGATCCCTCAGACCCTTTTAGT
CAGTGTGGAAAATCTCTAGCAGTAGTAGTTCATGTCATCTTATTATTCAGTATTTATAACTTGCAAAGAA
ATGAATATCAGAGAGTGAGAGGCCCGGGTTAATTAAGGAAAGGGCTAGATCATTCTTGAAGACGAAAGGG
CCTCGTGATACGCCTATTTTTATAGGTTAATGTCATGATAATAATGGTTTCTTAGACGTCAGGTGGCACT
TTTCGGGGAAATGTGCGCGGAACCCCTATTTGTTTATTTTTCTAAATACATTCAAATATGTATCCGCTCA
TGAGACAATAACCCTGATAAATGCTTCAATAATATTGAAAAAGGAAGAGTATGAGTATTCAACATTTCCG
TGTCGCCCTTATTCCCTTTTTTGCGGCATTTTGCCTTCCTGTTTTTGCTCACCCAGAAACGCTGGTGAAA
GTAAAAGATGCTGAAGATCAGTTGGGTGCACGAGTGGGTTACATCGAACTGGATCTCAACAGCGGTAAGA
TCCTTGAGAGTTTTCGCCCCGAAGAACGTTTTCCAATGATGAGCACTTTTAAAGTTCTGCTATGTGGCGC
GGTATTATCCCGTGTTGACGCCGGGCAAGAGCAACTCGGTCGCCGCATACACTATTCTCAGAATGACTTG
GTTGAGTACTCACCAGTCACAGAAAAGCATCTTACGGATGGCATGACAGTAAGAGAATTATGCAGTGCTG
CCATAACCATGAGTGATAACACTGCGGCCAACTTACTTCTGACAACGATCGGAGGACCGAAGGAGCTAAC
CGCTTTTTTGCACAACATGGGGGATCATGTAACTCGCCTTGATCGTTGGGAACCGGAGCTGAATGAAGCC
ATACCAAACGACGAGCGTGACACCACGATGCCTGTAGCAATGGCAACAACGTTGCGCAAACTATTAACTG
GCGAACTACTTACTCTAGCTTCCCGGCAACAATTAATAGACTGGATGGAGGCGGATAAAGTTGCAGGACC
ACTTCTGCGCTCGGCCCTTCCGGCTGGCTGGTTTATTGCTGATAAATCTGGAGCCGGTGAGCGTGGGTCT
CGCGGTATCATTGCAGCACTGGGGCCAGATGGTAAGCCCTCCCGTATCGTAGTTATCTACACGACGGGGA
GTCAGGCAACTATGGATGAACGAAATAGACAGATCGCTGAGATAGGTGCCTCACTGATTAAGCATTGGTA
ACTGTCAGACCAAGTTTACTCATATATACTTTAGATTGATTTAAAACTTCATTTTTAATTTAAAAGGATC
TAGGTGAAGATCCTTTTTGATAATCTCATGACCAAAATCCCTTAACGTGAGTTTTCGTTCCACTGAGCGT
CAGACCCCGTAGAAAAGATCAAAGGATCTTCTTGAGATCCTTTTTTTCTGCGCGTAATCTGCTGCTTGCA
AACAAAAAAACCACCGCTACCAGCGGTGGTTTGTTTGCCGGATCAAGAGCTACCAACTCTTTTTCCGAAG
GTAACTGGCTTCAGCAGAGCGCAGATACCAAATACTGTTCTTCTAGTGTAGCCGTAGTTAGGCCACCACT
TCAAGAACTCTGTAGCACCGCCTACATACCTCGCTCTGCTAATCCTGTTACCAGTGGCTGCTGCCAGTGG
CGATAAGTCGTGTCTTACCGGGTTGGACTCAAGACGATAGTTACCGGATAAGGCGCAGCGGTCGGGCTGA
ACGGGGGGTTCGTGCACACAGCCCAGCTTGGAGCGAACGACCTACACCGAACTGAGATACCTACAGCGTG
AGCTATGAGAAAGCGCCACGCTTCCCGAAGGGAGAAAGGCGGACAGGTATCCGGTAAGCGGCAGGGTCGG
AACAGGAGAGCGCACGAGGGAGCTTCCAGGGGGAAACGCCTGGTATCTTTATAGTCCTGTCGGGTTTCGC
CACCTCTGACTTGAGCGTCGATTTTTGTGATGCTCGTCAGGGGGGCGGAGCCTATGGAAAAACGCCAGCA
ACGCGGCCTTTTTACGGTTCCTGGCCTTTTGCTGGCCTTTTGCTCACATGTTCTTTCCTGCGTTATCCCC
TGATTCTGTGGATAACCGTATTACCGCCTTTGAGTGAGCTGATACCGCTCGCCGCAGCCGAACGACCGAG
CGCAGCGAGTCAGTGAGCGAGGAAGCGGAAGAGCGCCCAATACGCAAACCGCCTCTCCCCGCGCGTTGGC
CGATTCATTAATGCAGCAAGCTCATGGCTGACTAATTTTTTTTATTTATGCAGAGGCCGAGGCCGCCTCG
GCCTCTGAGCTATTCCAGAAGTAGTGAGGAGGCTTTTTTGGAGGCCTAGGCTTTTGCAAAAAGCTCCCCG
TGGCACGACAGGTTTCCCGACTGGAAAGCGGGCAGTGAGCGCAACGCAATTAATGTGAGTTAGCTCACTC
ATTAGGCACCCCAGGCTTTACACTTTATGCTTCCGGCTCGTATGTTGTGTGGAATTGTGAGCGGATAACA
ATTTCACACAGGAAACAGCTATGACATGATTACGAATTTCACAAATAAAGCATTTTTTTCACTGCATTCT
AGTTGTGGTTTGTCCAAACTCATCAATGTATCTTATCATGTCTGGATCAACTGGATAACTCAAGCTAACC
AAAATCATCCCAAACTTCCCACCCCATACCCTATTACCACTGCCAATTACCTGTGGTTTCATTTACTCTA
AACCTGTGATTCCTCTGAATTATTTTCATTTTAAAGAAATTGTATTTGTTAAATATGTACTACAAACTTA
GTAGTTGGAAGGGCTAATTCACTCCCAAAGAAGACAAGATATCCTTGATCTGTGGATCTACCACACACAA
GGCTACTTCCCTGATTAGCAGAACTACACACCAGGGCCAGGGGTCAGATATCCACTGACCTTTGGATGGT
GCTACAAGCTAGTACCAGTTGAGCCAGATAAGGTAGAAGAGGCCAATAAAGGAGAGAACACCAGCTTGTT
ACACCCTGTGAGCCTGCATGGGATGGATGACCCGGAGAGAGAAGTGTTAGAGTGGAGGTTTGACAGCCGC
CTAGCATTTCATCACGTGGCCCGAGAGCTGCATCCGGAGTACTTCAAGAACTGCTGATATCGAGCTTGCT
ACAAGGGACTTTCCGCTGGGGACTTTCCAGGGAGGCGTGGCCTGGGCGGGACTGGGGAGTGGCGAGCCCT
CAGATCCTGCATATAAGCAGCTGCTTTTTGCCTGTACTGGGTCTCTCTGGTTAGACCAGATCTGAGCCTG
GGAGCTCTCTGGCTAACTAGGGAACCCACTGCTTAAGCCTCAATAAAGCTTGCCTTGAGTGCTTCAAGTA
GTGTGTGCCCGTCTGTTGTGTGACTCTGGTAACTAGAGATCCCTCAGACCCTTTTAGTCAGTGTGGAAAA
TCTCTAGCAGTGGCGCCCGAACAGGGACTTGAAAGCGAAAGGGAAACCAGAGGAGCTCTCTCGACGCAGG
ACTCGGCTTGCTGAAGCGCGCACGGCAAGAGGCGAGGGGCGGCGACTGGTGAGTACGCCAAAAATTTTGA
CTAGCGGAGGCTAGAAGGAGAGAGATGGGTGCGAGAGCGTCAGTATTAAGCGGGGGAGAATTAGATCGCG
ATGGGAAAAAATTCGGTTAAGGCCAGGGGGAAAGAAAAAATATAAATTAAAACATATAGTATGGGCAAGC
AGGGAGCTAGAACGATTCGCAGTTAATCCTGGCCTGTTAGAAACATCAGAAGGCTGTAGACAAATACTGG
GACAGCTACAACCATCCCTTCAGACAGGATCAGAAGAACTTAGATCATTATATAATACAGTAGCAACCCT
CTATTGTGTGCATCAAAGGATAGAGATAAAAGACACCAAGGAAGCTTTAGACAAGATAGAGGAAGAGCAA
AACAAAAGTAAGACCACCGCACAGCAAGCGGCCGGCCGCTGATCTTCAGACCTGGAGGAGGAGATATGAG
GGACAATTGGAGAAGTGAATTATATAAATATAAAGTAGTAAAAATTGAACCATTAGGAGTAGCACCCACC
AAGGCAAAGAGAAGAGTGGTGCAGAGAGAAAAAAGAGCAGTGGGAATAGGAGCTTTGTTCCTTGGGTTCT
TGGGAGCAGCAGGAAGCACTATGGGCGCAGCGTCAATGACGCTGACGGTACAGGCCAGACAATTATTGTC
TGGTATAGTGCAGCAGCAGAACAATTTGCTGAGGGCTATTGAGGCGCAACAGCATCTGTTGCAACTCACA
GTCTGGGGCATCAAGCAGCTCCAGGCAAGAATCCTGGCTGTGGAAAGATACCTAAAGGATCAACAGCTCC
TGGGGATTTGGGGTTGCTCTGGAAAACTCATTTGCACCACTGCTGTGCCTTGGAATGCTAGTTGGAGTAA
TAAATCTCTGGAACAGATTTGGAATCACACGACCTGGATGGAGTGGGACAGAGAAATTAACAATTACACA
AGCTTAATACACTCCTTAATTGAAGAATCGCAAAACCAGCAAGAAAAGAATGAACAAGAATTATTGGAAT
TAGATAAATGGGCAAGTTTGTGGAATTGGTTTAACATAACAAATTGGCTGTGGTATATAAAATTATTCAT
AATGATAGTAGGAGGCTTGGTAGGTTTAAGAATAGTTTTTGCTGTACTTTCTATAGTGAATAGAGTTAGG
CAGGGATATTCACCATTATCGTTTCAGACCCACCTCCCAACCCCGAGGGGACCCGACAGGCCCGAAGGAA
TAGAAGAAGAAGGTGGAGAGAGAGACAGAGACAGATCCATTCGATTAGTGAACGGATCTCGACGGTATCG
CCGAATTCACAAATGGCAGTATTCATCCACAATTTTAAAAGAAAAGGGGGGATTGGGGGGTACAGTGCAG
GGGAAAGAATAGTAGACATAATAGCAACAGACATACAAACTAAAGAATTACAAAAACAAATTACAAAAAT
TCAAAATTTT
