>Addgene plasmid #116158 | pHAGE-BRAF-G563D | depositor partial sequence | sequence record 219031 | insert
ATGGCGGCGCTGAGCGGTGGCGGTGGTGGCGGCGCGGAGCCGGGCCAGGCTCTGTTCAACGGGGACATGG
AGCCCGAGGCCGGCGCCGGCGCCGGCGCCGCGGCCTCTTCGGCTGCGGACCCTGCCATTCCGGAGGAGGT
GTGGAATATCAAACAAATGATTAAGTTGACACAGGAACATATAGAGGCCCTATTGGACAAATTTGGTGGG
GAGCATAATCCACCATCAATATATCTGGAGGCCTATGAAGAATACACCAGCAAGCTAGATGCACTCCAAC
AAAGAGAACAACAGTTATTGGAATCTCTGGGGAACGGAACTGATTTTTCTGTTTCTAGCTCTGCATCAAT
GGATACCGTTACATCTTCTTCCTCTTCTAGCCTTTCAGTGCTACCTTCATCTCTTTCAGTTTTTCAAAAT
CCCACAGATGTGGCACGGAGCAACCCCAAGTCACCACAAAAACCTATCGTTAGAGTCTTCCTGCCCAACA
AACAGAGGACAGTGGTACCTGCAAGGTGTGGAGTTACAGTCCGAGACAGTCTAAAGAAAGCACTGATGAT
GAGAGGTCTAATCCCAGAGTGCTGTGCTGTTTACAGAATTCAGGATGGAGAGAAGAAACCAATTGGTTGG
GACACTGATATTTCCTGGCTTACTGGAGAAGAATTGCATGTGGAAGTGTTGGAGAATGTTCCACTTACAA
CACACAACTTTGTACGAAAAACGTTTTTCACCTTAGCATTTTGTGACTTTTGTCGAAAGCTGCTTTTCCA
GGGTTTCCGCTGTCAAACATGTGGTTATAAATTTCACCAGCGTTGTAGTACAGAAGTTCCACTGATGTGT
GTTAATTATGACCAACTTGATTTGCTGTTTGTCTCCAAGTTCTTTGAACACCACCCAATACCACAGGAAG
AGGCGTCCTTAGCAGAGACTGCCCTAACATCTGGATCATCCCCTTCCGCACCCGCCTCGGACTCTATTGG
GCCCCAAATTCTCACCAGTCCGTCTCCTTCAAAATCCATTCCAATTCCACAGCCCTTCCGACCAGCAGAT
GAAGATCATCGAAATCAATTTGGGCAACGAGACCGATCCTCATCAGCTCCCAATGTGCATATAAACACAA
TAGAACCTGTCAATATTGATGACTTGATTAGAGACCAAGGATTTCGTGGTGATGGAGGATCAACCACAGG
TTTGTCTGCTACCCCCCCTGCCTCATTACCTGGCTCACTAACTAACGTGAAAGCCTTACAGAAATCTCCA
GGACCTCAGCGAGAAAGGAAGTCATCTTCATCCTCAGAAGACAGGAATCGAATGAAAACACTTGGTAGAC
GGGACTCGAGTGATGATTGGGAGATTCCTGATGGGCAGATTACAGTGGGACAAAGAATTGGATCTGGATC
ATTTGGAACAGTCTACAAGGGAAAGTGGCATGGTGATGTGGCAGTGAAAATGTTGAATGTGACAGCACCT
ACACCTCAGCAGTTACAAGCCTTCAAAAATGAAGTAGGAGTACTCAGGAAAACACGACATGTGAATATCC
TACTCTTCATGGGCTATTCCACAAAGCCACAACTGGCTATTGTTACCCAGTGGTGTGAGGGCTCCAGCTT
GTATCACCATCTCCATATCATTGAGACCAAATTTGAGATGATCAAACTTATAGATATTGCACGACAGACT
GCACAGGACATGGATTACTTACACGCCAAGTCAATCATCCACAGAGACCTCAAGAGTAATAATATATTTC
TTCATGAAGACCTCACAGTAAAAATAGGTGATTTTGGTCTAGCTACAGTGAAATCTCGATGGAGTGGGTC
CCATCAGTTTGAACAGTTGTCTGGATCCATTTTGTGGATGGCACCAGAAGTCATCAGAATGCAAGATAAA
AATCCATACAGCTTTCAGTCAGATGTATATGCATTTGGAATTGTTCTGTATGAATTGATGACTGGACAGT
TACCTTATTCAAACATCAACAACAGGGACCAGATAATTTTTATGGTGGGACGAGGATACCTGTCTCCAGA
TCTCAGTAAGGTACGGAGTAACTGTCCAAAAGCCATGAAGAGATTAATGGCAGAGTGCCTCAAAAAGAAA
AGAGATGAGAGACCACTCTTTCCCCAAATTCTCGCCTCTATTGAGCTGCTGGCCCGCTCATTGCCAAAAA
TTCACCGCAGTGCATCAGAACCCTCCTTGAATCGGGCTGGTTTCCAAACAGAGGATTTTAGTCTATATGC
TTGTGCTTCTCCAAAAACACCCATCCAGGCAGGGGGATATGGTGCGTTTCCTGTCCACTAG
